Addgene plasmid #158664: AAVS1-Tet-OsTIR1(F74G)-V5
Purpose: Tet-OsTIR1(F74G)-V5 donor for integration at the AAVS1 locus
Depositing lab: Masato Kanemaki. Depositing organization: National Institute of Genetics. Publication: The auxin-inducible degron 2 technology provides sharp degradation control in yeast, mammalian cells, and mice. Yesbolatova A, Saito Y, Kitamoto N, Makino-Itou H, Ajima R, Nakano R, Nakaoka H, Fukui K, Gamo K, Tominari Y, Takeuchi H, Saga Y, Hayashi KI, Kanemaki MT. Nat Commun. 2020 Nov 11;11(1):5701. doi: 10.1038/s41467-020-19532-z. PubMed 33177522.
Backbone
  Vector backbone: pMK381
  Vector type: Mammalian Expression, CRISPR
  Selectable markers: Puromycin
Growth in bacteria
  Bacterial resistance: Ampicillin, 100 μg/mL
  Growth temperature: 37°C
  Growth strain: NEB Stable
  Copy number: High Copy
Gene/Insert
  Gene/Insert name: Tet-OsTIR1(F74G) AAVS1
  Species: H. sapiens (human)
  Mutation: F74G
Terms and licenses: Academic/Nonprofit Terms; Industry Terms: Not Available to Industry
How to cite: AAVS1-Tet-OsTIR1(F74G)-V5 was a gift from Masato Kanemaki (Addgene plasmid # 158664 ; http://n2t.net/addgene:158664 ; RRID:Addgene_158664)
