[The description below was written by a language model from this plasmid's Addgene catalogue record and pLannotate feature annotations shown in this document.]
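Description:
AAVS1-Tet-OsTIR1(F74G)-V5 is an 11.6 kb mammalian donor plasmid, built on the pMK381 backbone, for CRISPR-assisted knock-in of a doxycycline-inducible OsTIR1(F74G) expression unit at the human AAVS1 safe-harbour locus in intron 1 of PPP1R12C. It is propagated in E. coli as a high-copy plasmid through a ColE1/pUC-type origin with ampicillin selection. The backbone also carries an annotated NeoR/KanR gene and remnants of earlier cloning vectors, including lacZα, ccdB and Tn5 transposase fragments and T7/T3 promoters. All of these lie outside the homology arms and are not expected to integrate.

Between the left and right AAVS1 homology arms sit three units. An hPGK promoter drives the Tet-On 3G reverse transactivator in the antisense orientation, ending in an SV40 poly(A) signal. In the forward direction, a synthetic poly(A) signal and a transcriptional pause site insulate a TRE3GS promoter. This promoter controls the roughly 1.7 kb F-box auxin receptor coding sequence fused to a C-terminal V5 epitope tag, also followed by an SV40 poly(A). The automated annotation labels this ORF as Arabidopsis AFB2 by homology, but the catalogue identifies it as OsTIR1 carrying the F74G substitution. The catalogue's human species entry appears to refer to the targeted locus rather than the gene. A mouse PGK promoter–puromycin resistance–PGK poly(A) cassette selects integrants, and it is flanked by loxP sites that should allow Cre-mediated marker removal.

The resulting cell lines express the mutant receptor only when doxycycline is added. They serve as parental lines for the auxin-inducible degron 2 system, in which degron-tagged proteins are rapidly degraded on ligand addition. The guide RNA and nuclease for cutting AAVS1 are not encoded on this plasmid.
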