Features (pLannotate 1.2.2; 33 found; start..end, strand, type, name):
    256..855     +  CDS            PuroR (fragment): puromycin N-acetyltransferase; pac from Streptomyces; confers resistance to puromycin
    933..1385    +  polyA_signal   PGK poly(A) signal: mouse phosphoglycerate kinase 1 polyadenylation signal
   1412..1445    -  protein_bind   loxP: Cre-mediated recombination occurs in the 8-bp core sequence (GCATACAT). Cre recombinase
   1476..2312    +  misc_feature   HA-R: right homology arm from the adeno-associated virus integration site (AAVS1) within intron 1 of the human PPP1R12C gene
   2347..2365    -  promoter       T7 promoter: promoter for bacteriophage T7 RNA polymerase
   2368..2515    +  CDS            lacZα (fragment): LacZα fragment of β-galactosidase; lacZ fragment
   2525..2828    +  CDS            ccdB (fragment): CcdB, a bacterial toxin that poisons DNA gyrase; ccdB; Plasmids containing the ccdB gene cannot be propagated in standard E. coli strains.
   2876..3145    +  CDS            tnpA (fragment): TN5P_ECOLX - Also known as tnp. Experimental evidence at protein level: Swiss-Prot protein existence level 1. Mediates transposition of transposon Tn5 by a 'cut and paste' mechanism. First, the monomeric transposase binds the 19 bp inverted DNA repeats flanking the transposon. Then, dimerization of the DNA- bound transposase creates a synaptic DNA complex. After nicking of the first DNA strand, excision of the transposon proceeds through a series of intermediates. The transposase then mediates the insertion of the transposon at a new site by strand transfer. The activity of the wild- type tran
   3177..3971    +  CDS            NeoR/KanR: aminoglycoside phosphotransferase from Tn5; aph(3')-II (or nptII); confers resistance to neomycin, kanamycin, and G418 (Geneticin®)
   3992..4042    -  misc_feature   bom (fragment): basis of mobility region from pBR322
   4069..4128    +  promoter       AmpR promoter (fragment): bla
   4221..5081    -  CDS            AmpR: β-lactamase; bla; confers resistance to ampicillin, carbenicillin, and related antibiotics
   5082..5134    -  promoter       AmpR promoter (fragment): bla
   5205..5793    +  rep_origin     ori: high-copy-number ColE1/pMB1/pBR322/pUC origin of replication
   5976..6068    +  CDS            lacI (fragment): lac repressor; lacI; The lac repressor binds to the lac operator to inhibit transcription in E. coli. This inhibition can be relieved by adding lactose or isopropyl-β-D-thiogalactopyranoside (IPTG).
   6081..6102    +  protein_bind   CAP binding site: CAP binding activates transcription in the presence of cAMP. E. coli catabolite activator protein
   6117..6147    +  promoter       lac promoter: promoter for the E. coli lac operon
   6151..6173    +  protein_bind   lac operator (fragment): The lac repressor binds to the lac operator to inhibit transcription in E. coli. This inhibition can be relieved by adding lactose or isopropyl-β-D-thiogalactopyranoside (IPTG). lac repressor encoded by lacI
   6216..6234    +  promoter       T3 promoter: promoter for bacteriophage T3 RNA polymerase
   6269..7072    +  misc_feature   HA-L: left homology arm from the adeno-associated virus integration site (AAVS1) within intron 1 of the human PPP1R12C gene
   7103..7184    -  polyA_signal   SV40 poly(A) signal: SV40 polyadenylation signal
   7207..7290    -  CDS            large T antigen (fragment): large T antigen from SV40 (simian virus 40)
   7301..8047    -  CDS            Tet-On® 3G: modified rtTA protein that binds tightly to promoters containing the tet operator in the presence of doxycycline
   8066..8576    -  promoter       hPGK promoter: human phosphoglycerate kinase 1 promoter
   8596..8644    +  polyA_signal   poly(A) signal: synthetic polyadenylation signal
   8658..8749    +  misc_feature   pause site: RNA polymerase II transcriptional pause signal from the human α2 globin gene
   8753..9120    +  promoter       TRE3GS promoter: 3rd-generation Tet-responsive promoter that can be activated by binding of Tet-On® 3G, modified to eliminate binding sites for endogenous mammalian transcription factors
   9153..10877   +  CDS            AFB2: AFB2_ARATH - Also known as LRF2. Experimental evidence at protein level: Swiss-Prot protein existence level 1. Component of SCF(ASK-cullin-F-box) E3 ubiquitin ligase complexes, which may mediate the ubiquitination and subsequent proteasomal degradation of target proteins. Confers sensitivity to the virulent bacterial pathogen P.syringae (By similarity). Auxin receptor that mediates Aux/IAA proteins proteasomal degradation and auxin- regulated transcription. Involved in embryogenesis regulation by auxin. From Arabidopsis thaliana (Mouse-ear cress).
  10896..10937   +  CDS            V5 tag: epitope tag from simian virus 5
  11018..11101   +  CDS            large T antigen (fragment): large T antigen from SV40 (simian virus 40)
  11124..11205   +  polyA_signal   SV40 poly(A) signal: SV40 polyadenylation signal
  11255..11288   -  protein_bind   loxP: Cre-mediated recombination occurs in the 8-bp core sequence (GCATACAT). Cre recombinase
  11349..216     +  promoter       PGK promoter (across the origin): mouse phosphoglycerate kinase 1 promoter
>Addgene plasmid #158664 | AAVS1-Tet-OsTIR1(F74G)-V5 | addgene full sequence | sequence record 448188 | Addgene NGS Result
AAGCGGGTAGGCCTTTGGGGCAGCGGCCAATAGCAGCTTTGCTCCTTCGCTTTCTGGGCTCAGAGGCTGG
GAAGGGGTGGGTCCGGGGGCGGGCTCAGGGGCGGGCTCAGGGGCGGGGCGGGCGCCCGAAGGTCCTCCGG
AGGCCCGGCATTCTGCACGCTTCAAAAGCGCACGTCTGCCGCGCTGTTCTCCTCTTCCTCATCTCCGGGC
CTTTCGACCTGCATCCATCTAGATCTCGAGCAGCTGAAGCTTACCATGACCGAGTACAAGCCCACGGTGC
GCCTCGCCACCCGCGACGACGTCCCCAGGGCCGTACGCACCCTCGCCGCCGCGTTCGCCGACTACCCCGC
CACGCGCCACACCGTCGATCCGGACCGCCACATCGAGCGGGTCACCGAGCTGCAAGAACTCTTCCTCACG
CGCGTCGGGCTCGACATCGGCAAGGTGTGGGTCGCGGACGACGGCGCCGCGGTGGCGGTCTGGACCACGC
CGGAGAGCGTCGAAGCGGGGGCGGTGTTCGCCGAGATCGGCCCGCGCATGGCCGAGTTGAGCGGTTCCCG
GCTGGCCGCGCAGCAACAGATGGAAGGCCTCCTGGCGCCGCACCGGCCCAAGGAGCCCGCGTGGTTCCTG
GCCACCGTCGGCGTCTCGCCCGACCACCAGGGCAAGGGTCTGGGCAGCGCCGTCGTGCTCCCCGGAGTGG
AGGCGGCCGAGCGCGCCGGGGTGCCCGCCTTCCTGGAGACCTCCGCGCCCCACAACCTCCCCTTCTACGA
GCGGCTCGGCTTCACCGTCACCGCCGACGTCGAGGTGCCCGAAGGACCGCGCACCTGGTGCATGACCCGC
AAGCCCGGTGCCTGACGCCCGCCCCACGACCCGCAGCGCCCGACCGAAAGGAGCGCACGACCCCATGCAT
CGATGATATCAGATCCCCGGGATGCAGAAATTGATGATCTATTAAACAATAAAGATGTCCACTAAAATGG
AAGTTTTTCCTGTCATACTTTGTTAAGAAGGGTGAGAACAGAGTACCTACATTTTGAATGGAAGGATTGG
AGCTACGGGGGTGGGGGTGGGGTGGGATTAGATAAATGCCTGCTCTTTACTGAAGGCTCTTTACTATTGC
TTTATGATAATGTTTCATAGTTGGATATCATAATTTAAACAAGCAAAACCAAATTAAGGGCCAGCTCATT
CCTCCCACTCATGATCTATAGATCTATAGATCTCTCGTGGGATCATTGTTTTTCTCTTGATTCCCACTTT
GTGGTTCTAAGTACTGTGGTTTCCAAATGTGTCAGTTTCATAGCCTGAAGAACGAGATCAGCAGCCTCTG
TTCCACATACACTTCATTCTCAGTATTGTTTTGCCAAGTTCTAATTCCATCAGAAGCTGGTCGAGATCCG
GAACCCTTAATATAACTTCGTATAATGTATGCTATACGAAGTTATTAGGTCCCTCGAAGAGGTTCACTAA
GCTTTACTAGGGACAGGATTGGTGACAGAAAAGCCCCATCCTTAGGCCTCCTCCTTCCTAGTCTCCTGAT
ATTGGGTCTAACCCCCACCTCCTGTTAGGCAGATTCCTTATCTGGTGACACACCCCCATTTCCTGGAGCC
ATCTCTCTCCTTGCCAGAACCTCTAAGGTTTGCTTACGATGGAGCCAGAGAGGATCCTGGGAGGGAGAGC
TTGGCAGGGGGTGGGAGGGAAGGGGGGGATGCGTGACCTGCCCGGTTCTCAGTGGCCACCCTGCGCTACC
CTCTCCCAGAACCTGAGCTGCTCTGACGCGGCTGTCTGGTGCGTTTCACTGATCCTGGTGCTGCAGCTTC
CTTACACTTCCCAAGAGGAGAAGCAGTTTGGAAAAACAAAATCAGAATAAGTTGGTCCTGAGTTCTAACT
TTGGCTCTTCACCTTTCTAGTCCCCAATTTATATTGTTCCTCCGTGCGTCAGTTTTACCTGTGAGATAAG
GCCAGTAGCCAGCCCCGTCCTGGCAGGGCTGTGGTGAGGAGGGGGGTGTCCGTGTGGAAAACTCCCTTTG
TGAGAATGGTGCGTCCTAGGTGTTCACCAGGTCGTGGCCGCCTCTACTCCCTTTCTCTTTCTCCATCCTT
CTTTCCTTAAAGAGTCCCCAGTGCTATCTGGGACATATTCCTCCGCCCAGAGCAGGGTCCCGCTTCCCTA
AGGCCCTGCTCTGGGCTTCTGGGTTTGAGTCCTTGGCAAGCCCAGGAGAGGCGCTCAGGCTTCCCTGTCC
CCCTTCCTCGTCCACCATCTCATGCCCCTGGCTCTCCTGCCCCTTCCCTACAGGGGTTCCTGGCTCTGCT
CTAAGGGCGAATTCGCGGCCGCTAAATTCAATTCGCCCTATAGTGAGTCGTATTACAATTCACTGGCCGT
CGTTTTACAACGTCGTGACTGGGAAAACCCTGGCGTTACCCAACTTAATCGCCTTGCAGCACATCCCCCT
TTCGCCAGCTGGCGTAATAGCGAAGAGGCCCGCACCGATCGCCCTTCCCAACAGTTGCGCAGCCTATACG
TACGGCAGTTTAAGGTTTACACCTATAAAAGAGAGAGCCGTTATCGTCTGTTTGTGGATGTACAGAGTGA
TATTATTGACACGCCGGGGCGACGGATGGTGATCCCCCTGGCCAGTGCACGTCTGCTGTCAGATAAAGTC
TCCCGTGAACTTTACCCGGTGGTGCATATCGGGGATGAAAGCTGGCGCATGATGACCACCGATATGGCCA
GTGTGCCGGTCTCCGTTATCGGGGAAGAAGTGGCTGATCTCAGCCACCGCGAAAATGACATCAAAAACGC
CATTAACCTGATGTTCTGGGGAATATAAATGTCAGGCATGAGATTATCAAAAAGGATCTTCACCTAGATC
CTTTTCACGTAGAAAGCCAGTCCGCAGAAACGGTGCTGACCCCGGATGAATGTCAGCTACTGGGCTATCT
GGACAAGGGAAAACGCAAGCGCAAAGAGAAAGCAGGTAGCTTGCAGTGGGCTTACATGGCGATAGCTAGA
CTGGGCGGTTTTATGGACAGCAAGCGAACCGGAATTGCCAGCTGGGGCGCCCTCTGGTAAGGTTGGGAAG
CCCTGCAAAGTAAACTGGATGGCTTTCTTGCCGCCAAGGATCTGATGGCGCAGGGGATCAAGCTCTGATC
AAGAGACAGGATGAGGATCGTTTCGCATGATTGAACAAGATGGATTGCACGCAGGTTCTCCGGCCGCTTG
GGTGGAGAGGCTATTCGGCTATGACTGGGCACAACAGACAATCGGCTGCTCTGATGCCGCCGTGTTCCGG
CTGTCAGCGCAGGGGCGCCCGGTTCTTTTTGTCAAGACCGACCTGTCCGGTGCCCTGAATGAACTGCAAG
ACGAGGCAGCGCGGCTATCGTGGCTGGCCACGACGGGCGTTCCTTGCGCAGCTGTGCTCGACGTTGTCAC
TGAAGCGGGAAGGGACTGGCTGCTATTGGGCGAAGTGCCGGGGCAGGATCTCCTGTCATCTCACCTTGCT
CCTGCCGAGAAAGTATCCATCATGGCTGATGCAATGCGGCGGCTGCATACGCTTGATCCGGCTACCTGCC
CATTCGACCACCAAGCGAAACATCGCATCGAGCGAGCACGTACTCGGATGGAAGCCGGTCTTGTCGATCA
GGATGATCTGGACGAAGAGCATCAGGGGCTCGCGCCAGCCGAACTGTTCGCCAGGCTCAAGGCGAGCATG
CCCGACGGCGAGGATCTCGTCGTGACCCATGGCGATGCCTGCTTGCCGAATATCATGGTGGAAAATGGCC
GCTTTTCTGGATTCATCGACTGTGGCCGGCTGGGTGTGGCGGACCGCTATCAGGACATAGCGTTGGCTAC
CCGTGATATTGCTGAAGAGCTTGGCGGCGAATGGGCTGACCGCTTCCTCGTGCTTTACGGTATCGCCGCT
CCCGATTCGCAGCGCATCGCCTTCTATCGCCTTCTTGACGAGTTCTTCTGAATTATTAACGCTTACAATT
TCCTGATGCGGTATTTTCTCCTTACGCATCTGTGCGGTATTTCACACCGCATCAGGTGGCACTTTTCGGG
GAAATGTGCGCGGAACCCCTATTTGTTTATTTTTCTAAATACATTCAAATATGTATCCGCTCATGAGATT
ATCAAAAAGGATCTTCACCTAGATCCTTTTAAATTAAAAATGAAGTTTTAAATCAATCTAAAGTATATAT
GAGTAAACTTGGTCTGACAGTTACCAATGCTTAATCAGTGAGGCACCTATCTCAGCGATCTGTCTATTTC
GTTCATCCATAGTTGCCTGACTCCCCGTCGTGTAGATAACTACGATACGGGAGGGCTTACCATCTGGCCC
CAGTGCTGCAATGATACCGCGAGACCCACGCTCACCGGCTCCAGATTTATCAGCAATAAACCAGCCAGCC
GGAAGGGCCGAGCGCAGAAGTGGTCCTGCAACTTTATCCGCCTCCATCCAGTCTATTAATTGTTGCCGGG
AAGCTAGAGTAAGTAGTTCGCCAGTTAATAGTTTGCGCAACGTTGTTGCCATTGCTACAGGCATCGTGGT
GTCACGCTCGTCGTTTGGTATGGCTTCATTCAGCTCCGGTTCCCAACGATCAAGGCGAGTTACATGATCC
CCCATGTTGTGCAAAAAAGCGGTTAGCTCCTTCGGTCCTCCGATCGTTGTCAGAAGTAAGTTGGCCGCAG
TGTTATCACTCATGGTTATGGCAGCACTGCATAATTCTCTTACTGTCATGCCATCCGTAAGATGCTTTTC
TGTGACTGGTGAGTACTCAACCAAGTCATTCTGAGAATAGTGTATGCGGCGACCGAGTTGCTCTTGCCCG
GCGTCAATACGGGATAATACCGCGCCACATAGCAGAACTTTAAAAGTGCTCATCATTGGAAAACGTTCTT
CGGGGCGAAAACTCTCAAGGATCTTACCGCTGTTGAGATCCAGTTCGATGTAACCCACTCGTGCACCCAA
CTGATCTTCAGCATCTTTTACTTTCACCAGCGTTTCTGGGTGAGCAAAAACAGGAAGGCAAAATGCCGCA
AAAAAGGGAATAAGGGCGACACGGAAATGTTGAATACTCATACTCTTCCTTTTTCAATATTATTGAAGCA
TTTATCAGGGTTATTGTCTCATGACCAAAATCCCTTAACGTGAGTTTTCGTTCCACTGAGCGTCAGACCC
CGTAGAAAAGATCAAAGGATCTTCTTGAGATCCTTTTTTTCTGCGCGTAATCTGCTGCTTGCAAACAAAA
AAACCACCGCTACCAGCGGTGGTTTGTTTGCCGGATCAAGAGCTACCAACTCTTTTTCCGAAGGTAACTG
GCTTCAGCAGAGCGCAGATACCAAATACTGTTCTTCTAGTGTAGCCGTAGTTAGGCCACCACTTCAAGAA
CTCTGTAGCACCGCCTACATACCTCGCTCTGCTAATCCTGTTACCAGTGGCTGCTGCCAGTGGCGATAAG
TCGTGTCTTACCGGGTTGGACTCAAGACGATAGTTACCGGATAAGGCGCAGCGGTCGGGCTGAACGGGGG
GTTCGTGCACACAGCCCAGCTTGGAGCGAACGACCTACACCGAACTGAGATACCTACAGCGTGAGCTATG
AGAAAGCGCCACGCTTCCCGAAGGGAGAAAGGCGGACAGGTATCCGGTAAGCGGCAGGGTCGGAACAGGA
GAGCGCACGAGGGAGCTTCCAGGGGGAAACGCCTGGTATCTTTATAGTCCTGTCGGGTTTCGCCACCTCT
GACTTGAGCGTCGATTTTTGTGATGCTCGTCAGGGGGGCGGAGCCTATGGAAAAACGCCAGCAACGCGGC
CTTTTTACGGTTCCTGGCCTTTTGCTGGCCTTTTGCTCACATGTTCTTTCCTGCGTTATCCCCTGATTCT
GTGGATAACCGTATTACCGCCTTTGAGTGAGCTGATACCGCTCGCCGCAGCCGAACGACCGAGCGCAGCG
AGTCAGTGAGCGAGGAAGCGGAAGAGCGCCCAATACGCAAACCGCCTCTCCCCGCGCGTTGGCCGATTCA
TTAATGCAGCTGGCACGACAGGTTTCCCGACTGGAAAGCGGGCAGTGAGCGCAACGCAATTAATGTGAGT
TAGCTCACTCATTAGGCACCCCAGGCTTTACACTTTATGCTTCCGGCTCGTATGTTGTGTGGAATTGTGA
GCGGATAACAATTTCACACAGGAAACAGCTATGACCATGATTACGCCAAGCTCAGAATTAACCCTCACTA
AAGGGACTAGTCCTGCAGGTTTAAACGAATTCGCCCTTTGCTTTCTCTGACCAGCATTCTCTCCCCTGGG
CCTGTGCCGCTTTCTGTCTGCAGCTTGTGGCCTGGGTCACCTCTACGGCTGGCCCAGATCCTTCCCTGCC
GCCTCCTTCAGGTTCCGTCTTCCTCCACTCCCTCTTCCCCTTGCTCTCTGCTGTGTTGCTGCCCAAGGAT
GCTCTTTCCGGAGCACTTCCTTCTCGGCGCTGCACCACGTGATGTCCTCTGAGCGGATCCTCCCCGTGTC
TGGGTCCTCTCCGGGCATCTCTCCTCCCTCACCCAACCCCATGCCGTCTTCACTCGCTGGGTTCCCTTTT
CCTTCTCCTTCTGGGGCCTGTGCCATCTCTCGTTTCTTAGGATGGCCTTCTCCGACGGATGTCTCCCTTG
CGTCCCGCCTCCCCTTCTTGTAGGCCTGCATCATCACCGTTTTTCTGGACAACCCCAAAGTACCCCGTCT
CCCTGGCTTTAGCCACCTCTCCATCCTCTTGCTTTCTTTGCCTGGACACCCCGTTCTCCTGTGGATTCGG
GTCACCTCTCACTCCTTTCATTTGGGCAGCTCCCCTACCCCCCTTACCTCTCTAGTCTGTGCTAGCTCTT
CCAGCCCCCTGTCATGGCATCTTCCAGGGGTCCGAGAGCTCAGCTAGTCTTCTTCCTCCAACCCGGGCCC
CTATGTCCACTTCAGGACAGCATGTTTGCTGCCTCCAGGGATCCTGTGTCCCCGAGCTGGGACCACCTTA
TATTCCCAGGGCCGGTTAATGTGGCTCTGGTTCTGGGTACTTTTATCTGTCCCCTCCACCCCACAGTGGG
GCAAGCTGAGTCAGTGAGCGAGGAAGCTCGGGGCAGTGAAAAAAATGCTTTATTTGTGAAATTTGTGATG
CTATTGCTTTATTTGTAACCATTATAAGCTGCAATAAACAAGTTAACAACAACAATTGCATTCATTTTAT
GTTTCAGGTTCAGGGGGAGGTGTGGGAGGTTTTTTAAAGCAAGTAAAACCTCTACAAATGTGGTATGGCT
GATTATGATCCTCTGGAGATTTACCCGGGGAGCATGTCAAGGTCAAAATCGTCAAGAGCGTCAGCAGGCA
GCATATCAAGGTCAAAGTCGTCAAGGGCATCGGCTGGGAGCATGTCTAAGTCAAAATCGTCAAGGGCGTC
GGTCGGCCCGCCGCTTTCGCACTTTAGCTGTTTCTCCAGGCCACATATGATTAGTTCCAGGCCGAAAAGG
AAGGCAGGTTCGGCTCCCTGCCGGTCGAACAGCTCAATTGCTTGTTTCAGAAGTGGGGGCATAGAATCGG
TGGTAGGTGTCTCTCTTTCCTCTTTTGCTACTTGATGCTCCTGTTCCTCCAATACGCAGCCCAGTGTAAA
GTGGCCCACGGCGGACAGAGCGTACAGTGCGTTCTCCAGGGAGAAGCCTTGCTGACACAGGAACGCGAGC
TGATTTTCCAGGGTTTCGTACTGTTTCTCTGTTGGGCGGGTGCCGAGATGCACTTTAGCCCCGTCGCGAT
GTGAGAGGAGAGCACAGCGGTATGACTTGGCGTTGTTCCGCAGAAAGTCTTGCCATGACTCGCCTTCCAG
GGGGCAGGAGTGGGTATGATGCCTGTCCAGCATCTCGATTGGCAGGGCATCGAGCAGGGCCCGCTTGTTC
TTCACGTGCCAGTACAGGGTAGGCTGCTCAACTCCCAGCTTTTGAGCGAGTTTCCTTGTCGTCAGGCCTT
CGATACCGACTCCATTGAGTAATTCCAGAGCAGAGTTTATGACTTTGCTCTTGTCCAGTCTAGACATGGT
AATTCGATGATCCCCCTGGGGAGAGAGGTCGGTGATTCGGTCAACGAGGGAGCCGACTGCCGACGTGCGC
TCCGGAGGCTTGCAGAATGCGGAACACCGCGCGGGCAGGAACAGGGCCCACACTACCGCCCCACACCCCG
CCTCCCGCACCGCCCCTTCCCGGCCGCTGCTCTCGGCGCGCCCTGCTGAGCAGCCGCTATTGGCCACAGC
CCATCGCGGTCGGCGCGCTGCCATTGCTCCCTGGCGCTGTCCGTCTGCGAGGGTACTAGTGAGACGTGCG
GCTTCCGTTTGTCACGTCCGGCACGCCGCGAACCGCAAGGAACCTTCCCGACTTAGGGGCGGAGCAGGAA
GCGTCGCCGGGGGGCCCACAAGGGTAGCGGCGAAGATCCGGGTGACGCTGCGAACGGACGTGAAGAATGT
GCGAGACCCAGGGTCGGCGCCGCTGCGTTTCCCGGAACCACGCCCAGAGCAGCCGCGTCCCTGCGCAAAC
CCAGGGCTGCCTTGGAAAAGGCGCAACCCCAACCCCGTGGAATTATCACCTCGAGAATAAAATATCTTTA
TTTTCATTACATCTGTGTGTTGGTTTTTTGTGTGAATCGATAGTACTAACATACGCTCTCCATCAAAACA
AAACGAAACAAAACAAACTAGCAAAATAGGCTGTCCCCAGTGCAAGTGCAGGTGCCAGAACATTTCTCTC
TCGAGTTTACTCCCTATCAGTGATAGAGAACGTATGAAGAGTTTACTCCCTATCAGTGATAGAGAACGTA
TGCAGACTTTACTCCCTATCAGTGATAGAGAACGTATAAGGAGTTTACTCCCTATCAGTGATAGAGAACG
TATGACCAGTTTACTCCCTATCAGTGATAGAGAACGTATCTACAGTTTACTCCCTATCAGTGATAGAGAA
CGTATATCCAGTTTACTCCCTATCAGTGATAGAGAACGTATAAGCTTTGCTTATGTAAACCAGGGCGCCT
ATAAAAGAGTGCTGATTTTTTGAGTAAACTTCAATTCCACAACACTTTTGTCTTATACCAACTTTCCGTA
CCACTTCCTACCCTCGTAAAGAATTCGCGGCCGCACGCGAAGCGCTGCCACCATGACATACTTTCCTGAA
GAGGTCGTCGAACACATTTTTAGCTTCCTGCCTGCACAGAGAGATAGAAACACAGTGAGCCTGGTCTGCA
AAGTGTGGTACGAGATCGAACGCCTGAGCCGGAGAGGAGTGTTCGTCGGCAACTGCTATGCTGTGAGAGC
AGGCAGGGTCGCCGCTAGGTTTCCAAATGTGCGCGCACTGACCGTCAAGGGGAAACCCCACGGCGCCGAC
TTTAACCTGGTGCCCCCTGATTGGGGAGGATACGCCGGCCCTTGGATCGAGGCAGCCGCTCGCGGCTGTC
ATGGACTGGAGGAACTGCGCATGAAGCGAATGGTGGTCTCTGACGAAAGTCTGGAGCTGCTGGCTCGGAG
CTTCCCTAGGTTTCGCGCACTGGTGCTGATTTCTTGCGAAGGCTTCAGCACCGATGGACTGGCAGCCGTG
GCCTCCCACTGTAAGCTGCTGCGGGAGCTGGACCTCCAGGAGAATGAAGTGGAGGATAGAGGCCCCAGAT
GGCTGTCTTGCTTCCCAGACTCATGTACCAGCCTGGTGTCCCTGAACTTTGCCTGCATCAAAGGCGAAGT
GAATGCTGGGTCCCTGGAGCGGCTGGTCTCAAGAAGCCCCAACCTGAGGTCTCTGCGGCTGAACCGGAGC
GTGAGCGTGGACACTCTGGCTAAGATTCTGCTGAGAACCCCTAACCTGGAGGATCTGGGAACCGGCAATC
TGACAGACGATTTCCAGACAGAATCCTACTTTAAACTGACTTCTGCCCTGGAGAAGTGTAAAATGCTGAG
GAGTCTGTCAGGATTCTGGGATGCTTCACCCGTGTGCCTGAGCTTTATCTACCCTCTGTGTGCACAGCTG
ACAGGCCTGAACCTGAGCTATGCACCAACCCTGGACGCCAGTGATCTGACAAAGATGATCTCACGCTGCG
TGAAACTCCAGCGACTGTGGGTGCTGGACTGTATTTCCGATAAGGGGCTCCAGGTGGTCGCCAGCTCCTG
CAAGGACCTCCAGGAGCTGAGAGTGTTCCCATCTGATTTTTACGTGGCCGGATATAGTGCTGTCACTGAG
GAAGGCCTGGTGGCAGTCTCACTGGGATGCCCAAAGCTGAACAGCCTGCTGTATTTCTGTCATCAGATGA
CTAATGCTGCACTGGTGACCGTCGCCAAGAACTGCCCTAATTTCACCCGATTTCGGCTGTGTATTCTGGA
ACCAGGCAAACCCGACGTGGTCACATCCCAGCCACTGGATGAAGGGTTTGGAGCTATCGTGAGAGAGTGC
AAGGGACTCCAGAGGCTGAGCATTTCCGGCCTGCTGACAGACAAAGTGTTCATGTACATCGGCAAGTATG
CTAAGCAGCTGGAGATGCTGAGCATTGCATTTGCCGGAGACTCCGATAAGGGCATGATGCACGTGATGAA
CGGGTGTAAGAATCTGCGAAAACTGGAAATCCGGGACAGCCCTTTCGGGGATGCCGCTCTGCTGGGAAAC
TTTGCCAGATACGAGACAATGAGGAGCCTGTGGATGTCTAGTTGCAATGTGACTCTGAAGGGCTGTCAGG
TCCTGGCTAGTAAAATGCCTATGCTGAACGTGGAAGTCATTAATGAGCGGGACGGGTCTAACGAAATGGA
GGAAAATCATGGCGACCTGCCAAAGGTGGAGAAACTGTATGTGTATCGGACCACCGCAGGGGCAAGAGAT
GATGCTCCCAACTTTGTGAAGATTCTGGGATCCGGTGCAGGCGCCGGTAAGCCTATCCCTAACCCTCTCC
TCGGTCTCGATTCTACGTGAGGATCCATCGGATCCCGGGCCCGTCGACACGCGTATCGATACCGGTGGAT
CCAGATCTCTGCAGCATATGTCTAGAGGATCATAATCAGCCATACCACATTTGTAGAGGTTTTACTTGCT
TTAAAAAACCTCCCACACCTCCCCCTGAACCTGAAACATAAAATGAATGCAATTGTTGTTGTTAACTTGT
TTATTGCAGCTTATAATGGTTACAAATAAAGCAATAGCATCACAAATTTCACAAATAAAGCATTTTTTTC
ACTGCCGACGTCAGGTGGCACTTTTCGGGGCGATCATATTCAATAACCCTTAATATAACTTCGTATAATG
TATGCTATACGAAGTTATTAGGTCTGAAGAGGAGTTTACGTCCAGCCAAGCTTAGGATCTCGACCTCGAA
ATTCTACCGGGTAGGGGAGGCGCTTTTCCCAAGGCAGTCTGGAGCATGCGCTTTAGCAGCCCCGCTGGGC
ACTTGGCGCTACACAAGTGGCCTCTGGCCTCGCACACATTCCACATCCACCGGTAGGCGCCAACCGACTC
CGTTCTTTGGTGGCCCCTTCGCGCCACCTTCTACTCCTCCCCTAGTCAGGAAGTTCCCCCCCGCCCCGCA
GCTCGCGTCGTGCAGGACGTGACAAATGGAAGTAGCACGTCTCACTAGTCTCGTGCAGATGGACAGCACC
GCTGAGCAATGG
